Addgene plasmid #75875: EIF2AK4 gRNA (BRDN0001145948)
Purpose: 3rd generation lentiviral gRNA plasmid targeting human EIF2AK4
Depositing lab: John Doench & David Root. Depositing organization: Broad Institute. Publication: Optimized sgRNA design to maximize activity and minimize off-target effects of CRISPR-Cas9. Doench JG, Fusi N, Sullender M, Hegde M, Vaimberg EW, Donovan KF, Smith I, Tothova Z, Wilen C, Orchard R, Virgin HW, Listgarten J, Root DE. Nat Biotechnol. 2016 Jan 18. doi: 10.1038/nbt.3437. PubMed 26780180.
Backbone
  Vector backbone: lentiGuide-Puro
  Backbone manufacturer: Zhang Lab (Addgene plasmid # 52963)
  Vector type: Mammalian Expression, Lentiviral, CRISPR
  Selectable markers: Puromycin
Growth in bacteria
  Bacterial resistance: Ampicillin, 100 μg/mL
  Growth temperature: 37°C
  Growth strain: DH5alpha
  Copy number: High Copy
Gene/Insert
  Gene/Insert name: EIF2AK4 (alt names: EIF2AK4; NM_001013703.3)
  gRNA/shRNA sequence: AGGATGACCGAGCTGCACGC
  Species: H. sapiens (human)
  Entrez Gene: EIF2AK4 (a.k.a. GCN2, PVOD2)
  Promoter: hU6
  Cloning method: Unknown
  Sequencing primers: 5′ U6-F; 3′ pS2-R
Terms and licenses: Academic/Nonprofit Terms; Industry Terms: Not Available to Industry
Depositor comments: The gRNA was designed to target the following Genbank reference sequence(s): NM_001013703.3. Note that this plasmid does NOT contain Cas9. It should be used in conjunction with lentiCas9-Blast (Addgene #52962) or otherwise with cell lines already expressing Cas9. Browse the full kinome gRNA library at http://www.addgene.org/pooled-library/broadgpp-human-kinome/ or visit http://www.broadinstitute.org/rnai/public/ for detailed protocols and information.
How to cite: EIF2AK4 gRNA (BRDN0001145948) was a gift from John Doench & David Root (Addgene plasmid # 75875 ; http://n2t.net/addgene:75875 ; RRID:Addgene_75875)
