[The description below was written by a language model from this plasmid's Addgene catalogue record and pLannotate feature annotations shown in this document.]
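Description:
EIF2AK4 gRNA (BRDN0001145948) is a third-generation lentiviral CRISPR guide plasmid built on the lentiGuide-Puro backbone. It expresses a single guide RNA against human EIF2AK4, the kinase also known as GCN2. It belongs to a human kinome gRNA collection whose guides were chosen using optimized sgRNA design rules, and this guide was designed against the EIF2AK4 reference transcript. The 8.3 kb plasmid is maintained in E. coli at high copy through a ColE1/pUC-type origin and selected with ampicillin via the bla gene. An f1 origin, an SV40 origin and lac, T7 and T3 promoter remnants are carried over from the parental cloning vector.

The viral genome is transcribed from an RSV promoter fused to a truncated HIV-1 5' LTR, which makes packaging Tat-independent. It carries the Ψ packaging signal with a gag fragment, the Rev response element and a cPPT/CTS, and ends in a ΔU3 self-inactivating 3' LTR followed by an SV40 polyadenylation signal. Two expression units sit between the LTRs. A human U6 RNA polymerase III promoter drives the 20-nt targeting spacer fused to the Streptococcus pyogenes gRNA scaffold. An EF-1α promoter with its intron A drives puromycin N-acetyltransferase, and a downstream WPRE enhances expression of this marker. Transduced mammalian cells can therefore be selected with puromycin.

The plasmid does not encode Cas9. It is meant to be used with a separate Cas9 lentivector or in cells that already express Cas9, where it directs cleavage, and typically knockout, of EIF2AK4.
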