Features (pLannotate 1.2.2; 29 found; start..end, strand, type, name):
     14..80      +  CDS            small t antigen (fragment): SV40 (simian virus 40) small t antigen
    106..317     +  promoter       EF-1α core promoter: core promoter for human elongation factor EF-1α
    318..1256    +  intron         EF-1α intron A: intron upstream of the start codon of human EF-1α
   1278..1877    +  CDS            PuroR (fragment): puromycin N-acetyltransferase; pac from Streptomyces; confers resistance to puromycin
   1893..2481    +  misc_feature   WPRE: woodchuck hepatitis virus posttranscriptional regulatory element
   2532..2551    +  misc_feature   cPPT/CTS (fragment): central polypurine tract and central termination sequence of HIV-1
   2553..2786    +  LTR            3' LTR (ΔU3): self-inactivating 3' long terminal repeat (LTR) from HIV-1
   2864..2985    +  polyA_signal   SV40 poly(A) signal: SV40 polyadenylation signal
   3025..3160    +  rep_origin     SV40 ori: SV40 origin of replication
   3181..3199    -  promoter       T7 promoter: promoter for bacteriophage T7 RNA polymerase
   3207..3362    +  CDS            lacZα (fragment): LacZα fragment of β-galactosidase; lacZ fragment
   3367..3795    +  rep_origin     f1 ori (sequence partly withheld): f1 bacteriophage origin of replication; arrow indicates direction of (+) strand synthesis
   3848..3952    +  promoter       AmpR promoter: bla
   3953..4813    +  CDS            AmpR: β-lactamase; bla; confers resistance to ampicillin, carbenicillin, and related antibiotics
   4984..5572    +  rep_origin     ori: high-copy-number ColE1/pMB1/pBR322/pUC origin of replication
   5755..5847    +  CDS            lacI (fragment): lac repressor; lacI; The lac repressor binds to the lac operator to inhibit transcription in E. coli. This inhibition can be relieved by adding lactose or isopropyl-β-D-thiogalactopyranoside (IPTG).
   5860..5881    +  protein_bind   CAP binding site: CAP binding activates transcription in the presence of cAMP. E. coli catabolite activator protein
   5896..5926    +  promoter       lac promoter: promoter for the E. coli lac operon
   5934..5950    +  protein_bind   lac operator: The lac repressor binds to the lac operator to inhibit transcription in E. coli. This inhibition can be relieved by adding lactose or isopropyl-β-D-thiogalactopyranoside (IPTG). lac repressor encoded by lacI
   5995..6013    +  promoter       T3 promoter: promoter for bacteriophage T3 RNA polymerase
   6041..6267    +  promoter       RSV promoter: Rous sarcoma virus enhancer/promoter
   6268..6448    +  LTR            5' LTR (truncated): truncated 5' long terminal repeat (LTR) from HIV-1
   6495..6620    +  misc_feature   HIV-1 Ψ: packaging signal of human immunodeficiency virus type 1
   6604..6967    +  CDS            HIV-1 gag (fragment): gag protein from human immunodeficiency virus 1; gag
   7113..7346    +  misc_feature   RRE: The Rev response element (RRE) of HIV-1 allows for Rev-dependent mRNA export from the nucleus to the cytoplasm.
   7723..7749    +  CDS            Rev (fragment): human immunodeficiency virus 1 (HIV-1) Rev protein; rev; enhances nuclear export of unspliced and incompletely spliced viral mRNAs
   7753..7993    +  promoter       U6 promoter: RNA polymerase III promoter for human U6 snRNA
   8023..8098    +  misc_RNA       gRNA scaffold: guide RNA scaffold for the Streptococcus pyogenes CRISPR/Cas9 system
   8154..8271    +  misc_feature   cPPT/CTS: central polypurine tract and central termination sequence of HIV-1
>Addgene plasmid #75875 | EIF2AK4 gRNA (BRDN0001145948) | addgene full sequence | sequence record 184738 | Addgene Assembled Sequence
CCCGGGTGCAAAGATGGATAAAGTTTTAAACAGAGAGGAATCTTTGCAGCTAATGGACCTTCTAGGTCTT
GAAAGGAGTGGGAATTGGCTCCGGTGCCCGTCAGTGGGCAGAGCGCACATCGCCCACAGTCCCCGAGAAG
TTGGGGGGAGGGGTCGGCAATTGATCCGGTGCCTAGAGAAGGTGGCGCGGGGTAAACTGGGAAAGTGATG
TCGTGTACTGGCTCCGCCTTTTTCCCGAGGGTGGGGGAGAACCGTATATAAGTGCAGTAGTCGCCGTGAA
CGTTCTTTTTCGCAACGGGTTTGCCGCCAGAACACAGGTAAGTGCCGTGTGTGGTTCCCGCGGGCCTGGC
CTCTTTACGGGTTATGGCCCTTGCGTGCCTTGAATTACTTCCACCTGGCTGCAGTACGTGATTCTTGATC
CCGAGCTTCGGGTTGGAAGTGGGTGGGAGAGTTCGAGGCCTTGCGCTTAAGGAGCCCCTTCGCCTCGTGC
TTGAGTTGAGGCCTGGCCTGGGCGCTGGGGCCGCCGCGTGCGAATCTGGTGGCACCTTCGCGCCTGTCTC
GCTGCTTTCGATAAGTCTCTAGCCATTTAAAATTTTTGATGACCTGCTGCGACGCTTTTTTTCTGGCAAG
ATAGTCTTGTAAATGCGGGCCAAGATCTGCACACTGGTATTTCGGTTTTTGGGGCCGCGGGCGGCGACGG
GGCCCGTGCGTCCCAGCGCACATGTTCGGCGAGGCGGGGCCTGCGAGCGCGGCCACCGAGAATCGGACGG
GGGTAGTCTCAAGCTGGCCGGCCTGCTCTGGTGCCTGGCCTCGCGCCGCCGTGTATCGCCCCGCCCTGGG
CGGCAAGGCTGGCCCGGTCGGCACCAGTTGCGTGAGCGGAAAGATGGCCGCTTCCCGGCCCTGCTGCAGG
GAGCTCAAAATGGAGGACGCGGCGCTCGGGAGAGCGGGCGGGTGAGTCACCCACACAAAGGAAAAGGGCC
TTTCCGTCCTCAGCCGTCGCTTCATGTGACTCCACGGAGTACCGGGCGCCGTCCAGGCACCTCGATTAGT
TCTCGAGCTTTTGGAGTACGTCGTCTTTAGGTTGGGGGGAGGGGTTTTATGCGATGGAGTTTCCCCACAC
TGAGTGGGTGGAGACTGAAGTTAGGCCAGCTTGGCACTTGATGTAATTCTCCTTGGAATTTGCCCTTTTT
GAGTTTGGATCTTGGTTCATTCTCAAGCCTCAGACAGTGGTTCAAAGTTTTTTTCTTCCATTTCAGGTGT
CGTGACGTACGGCCACCATGACCGAGTACAAGCCCACGGTGCGCCTCGCCACCCGCGACGACGTCCCCAG
GGCCGTACGCACCCTCGCCGCCGCGTTCGCCGACTACCCCGCCACGCGCCACACCGTCGATCCGGACCGC
CACATCGAGCGGGTCACCGAGCTGCAAGAACTCTTCCTCACGCGCGTCGGGCTCGACATCGGCAAGGTGT
GGGTCGCGGACGACGGCGCCGCCGTGGCGGTCTGGACCACGCCGGAGAGCGTCGAAGCGGGGGCGGTGTT
CGCCGAGATCGGCCCGCGCATGGCCGAGTTGAGCGGTTCCCGGCTGGCCGCGCAGCAACAGATGGAAGGC
CTCCTGGCGCCGCACCGGCCCAAGGAGCCCGCGTGGTTCCTGGCCACCGTCGGAGTCTCGCCCGACCACC
AGGGCAAGGGTCTGGGCAGCGCCGTCGTGCTCCCCGGAGTGGAGGCGGCCGAGCGCGCCGGGGTGCCCGC
CTTCCTGGAGACCTCCGCGCCCCGCAACCTCCCCTTCTACGAGCGGCTCGGCTTCACCGTCACCGCCGAC
GTCGAGGTGCCCGAAGGACCGCGCACCTGGTGCATGACCCGCAAGCCCGGTGCCTGAACGCGTTAAGTCG
ACAATCAACCTCTGGATTACAAAATTTGTGAAAGATTGACTGGTATTCTTAACTATGTTGCTCCTTTTAC
GCTATGTGGATACGCTGCTTTAATGCCTTTGTATCATGCTATTGCTTCCCGTATGGCTTTCATTTTCTCC
TCCTTGTATAAATCCTGGTTGCTGTCTCTTTATGAGGAGTTGTGGCCCGTTGTCAGGCAACGTGGCGTGG
TGTGCACTGTGTTTGCTGACGCAACCCCCACTGGTTGGGGCATTGCCACCACCTGTCAGCTCCTTTCCGG
GACTTTCGCTTTCCCCCTCCCTATTGCCACGGCGGAACTCATCGCCGCCTGCCTTGCCCGCTGCTGGACA
GGGGCTCGGCTGTTGGGCACTGACAATTCCGTGGTGTTGTCGGGGAAATCATCGTCCTTTCCTTGGCTGC
TCGCCTGTGTTGCCACCTGGATTCTGCGCGGGACGTCCTTCTGCTACGTCCCTTCGGCCCTCAATCCAGC
GGACCTTCCTTCCCGCGGCCTGCTGCCGGCTCTGCGGCCTCTTCCGCGTCTTCGCCTTCGCCCTCAGACG
AGTCGGATCTCCCTTTGGGCCGCCTCCCCGCGTCGACTTTAAGACCAATGACTTACAAGGCAGCTGTAGA
TCTTAGCCACTTTTTAAAAGAAAAGGGGGGACTGGAAGGGCTAATTCACTCCCAACGAAGACAAGATCTG
CTTTTTGCTTGTACTGGGTCTCTCTGGTTAGACCAGATCTGAGCCTGGGAGCTCTCTGGCTAACTAGGGA
ACCCACTGCTTAAGCCTCAATAAAGCTTGCCTTGAGTGCTTCAAGTAGTGTGTGCCCGTCTGTTGTGTGA
CTCTGGTAACTAGAGATCCCTCAGACCCTTTTAGTCAGTGTGGAAAATCTCTAGCAGTACGTATAGTAGT
TCATGTCATCTTATTATTCAGTATTTATAACTTGCAAAGAAATGAATATCAGAGAGTGAGAGGAACTTGT
TTATTGCAGCTTATAATGGTTACAAATAAAGCAATAGCATCACAAATTTCACAAATAAAGCATTTTTTTC
ACTGCATTCTAGTTGTGGTTTGTCCAAACTCATCAATGTATCTTATCATGTCTGGCTCTAGCTATCCCGC
CCCTAACTCCGCCCATCCCGCCCCTAACTCCGCCCAGTTCCGCCCATTCTCCGCCCCATGGCTGACTAAT
TTTTTTTATTTATGCAGAGGCCGAGGCCGCCTCGGCCTCTGAGCTATTCCAGAAGTAGTGAGGAGGCTTT
TTTGGAGGCCTAGGGACGTACCCAATTCGCCCTATAGTGAGTCGTATTACGCGCGCTCACTGGCCGTCGT
TTTACAACGTCGTGACTGGGAAAACCCTGGCGTTACCCAACTTAATCGCCTTGCAGCACATCCCCCTTTC
GCCAGCTGGCGTAATAGCGAAGAGGCCCGCACCGATCGCCCTTCCCAACAGTTGCGCAGCCTGAATGGCG
AATGGG
[124 nt withheld, positions 3367-3490]
C
[91 nt withheld, positions 3492-3582]
A
[49 nt withheld, positions 3584-3632]
CCTTTGACGTTGGAGTCCACGTTCTTT
[37 nt withheld, positions 3660-3696]
ACCCTATCTCGGTCTATTCTTTTGATTTATAAGGGATTTTGCCGATTTCGGCCTATTGGTTAAAAAATGA
GCTGATTTAACAAAAATTTAACGCGAATTTTAACAAAATATTAACGCTTACAATTTAGGTGGCACTTTTC
GGGGAAATGTGCGCGGAACCCCTATTTGTTTATTTTTCTAAATACATTCAAATATGTATCCGCTCATGAG
ACAATAACCCTGATAAATGCTTCAATAATATTGAAAAAGGAAGAGTATGAGTATTCAACATTTCCGTGTC
GCCCTTATTCCCTTTTTTGCGGCATTTTGCCTTCCTGTTTTTGCTCACCCAGAAACGCTGGTGAAAGTAA
AAGATGCTGAAGATCAGTTGGGTGCACGAGTGGGTTACATCGAACTGGATCTCAACAGCGGTAAGATCCT
TGAGAGTTTTCGCCCCGAAGAACGTTTTCCAATGATGAGCACTTTTAAAGTTCTGCTATGTGGCGCGGTA
TTATCCCGTATTGACGCCGGGCAAGAGCAACTCGGTCGCCGCATACACTATTCTCAGAATGACTTGGTTG
AGTACTCACCAGTCACAGAAAAGCATCTTACGGATGGCATGACAGTAAGAGAATTATGCAGTGCTGCCAT
AACCATGAGTGATAACACTGCGGCCAACTTACTTCTGACAACGATCGGAGGACCGAAGGAGCTAACCGCT
TTTTTGCACAACATGGGGGATCATGTAACTCGCCTTGATCGTTGGGAACCGGAGCTGAATGAAGCCATAC
CAAACGACGAGCGTGACACCACGATGCCTGTAGCAATGGCAACAACGTTGCGCAAACTATTAACTGGCGA
ACTACTTACTCTAGCTTCCCGGCAACAATTAATAGACTGGATGGAGGCGGATAAAGTTGCAGGACCACTT
CTGCGCTCGGCCCTTCCGGCTGGCTGGTTTATTGCTGATAAATCTGGAGCCGGTGAGCGTGGGTCTCGCG
GTATCATTGCAGCACTGGGGCCAGATGGTAAGCCCTCCCGTATCGTAGTTATCTACACGACGGGGAGTCA
GGCAACTATGGATGAACGAAATAGACAGATCGCTGAGATAGGTGCCTCACTGATTAAGCATTGGTAACTG
TCAGACCAAGTTTACTCATATATACTTTAGATTGATTTAAAACTTCATTTTTAATTTAAAAGGATCTAGG
TGAAGATCCTTTTTGATAATCTCATGACCAAAATCCCTTAACGTGAGTTTTCGTTCCACTGAGCGTCAGA
CCCCGTAGAAAAGATCAAAGGATCTTCTTGAGATCCTTTTTTTCTGCGCGTAATCTGCTGCTTGCAAACA
AAAAAACCACCGCTACCAGCGGTGGTTTGTTTGCCGGATCAAGAGCTACCAACTCTTTTTCCGAAGGTAA
CTGGCTTCAGCAGAGCGCAGATACCAAATACTGTTCTTCTAGTGTAGCCGTAGTTAGGCCACCACTTCAA
GAACTCTGTAGCACCGCCTACATACCTCGCTCTGCTAATCCTGTTACCAGTGGCTGCTGCCAGTGGCGAT
AAGTCGTGTCTTACCGGGTTGGACTCAAGACGATAGTTACCGGATAAGGCGCAGCGGTCGGGCTGAACGG
GGGGTTCGTGCACACAGCCCAGCTTGGAGCGAACGACCTACACCGAACTGAGATACCTACAGCGTGAGCT
ATGAGAAAGCGCCACGCTTCCCGAAGGGAGAAAGGCGGACAGGTATCCGGTAAGCGGCAGGGTCGGAACA
GGAGAGCGCACGAGGGAGCTTCCAGGGGGAAACGCCTGGTATCTTTATAGTCCTGTCGGGTTTCGCCACC
TCTGACTTGAGCGTCGATTTTTGTGATGCTCGTCAGGGGGGCGGAGCCTATGGAAAAACGCCAGCAACGC
GGCCTTTTTACGGTTCCTGGCCTTTTGCTGGCCTTTTGCTCACATGTTCTTTCCTGCGTTATCCCCTGAT
TCTGTGGATAACCGTATTACCGCCTTTGAGTGAGCTGATACCGCTCGCCGCAGCCGAACGACCGAGCGCA
GCGAGTCAGTGAGCGAGGAAGCGGAAGAGCGCCCAATACGCAAACCGCCTCTCCCCGCGCGTTGGCCGAT
TCATTAATGCAGCTGGCACGACAGGTTTCCCGACTGGAAAGCGGGCAGTGAGCGCAACGCAATTAATGTG
AGTTAGCTCACTCATTAGGCACCCCAGGCTTTACACTTTATGCTTCCGGCTCGTATGTTGTGTGGAATTG
TGAGCGGATAACAATTTCACACAGGAAACAGCTATGACCATGATTACGCCAAGCGCGCAATTAACCCTCA
CTAAAGGGAACAAAAGCTGGAGCTGCAAGCTTAATGTAGTCTTATGCAATACTCTTGTAGTCTTGCAACA
TGGTAACGATGAGTTAGCAACATGCCTTACAAGGAGAGAAAAAGCACCGTGCATGCCGATTGGTGGAAGT
AAGGTGGTACGATCGTGCCTTATTAGGAAGGCAACAGACGGGTCTGACATGGATTGGACGAACCACTGAA
TTGCCGCATTGCAGAGATATTGTATTTAAGTGCCTAGCTCGATACATAAACGGGTCTCTCTGGTTAGACC
AGATCTGAGCCTGGGAGCTCTCTGGCTAACTAGGGAACCCACTGCTTAAGCCTCAATAAAGCTTGCCTTG
AGTGCTTCAAGTAGTGTGTGCCCGTCTGTTGTGTGACTCTGGTAACTAGAGATCCCTCAGACCCTTTTAG
TCAGTGTGGAAAATCTCTAGCAGTGGCGCCCGAACAGGGACTTGAAAGCGAAAGGGAAACCAGAGGAGCT
CTCTCGACGCAGGACTCGGCTTGCTGAAGCGCGCACGGCAAGAGGCGAGGGGCGGCGACTGGTGAGTACG
CCAAAAATTTTGACTAGCGGAGGCTAGAAGGAGAGAGATGGGTGCGAGAGCGTCAGTATTAAGCGGGGGA
GAATTAGATCGCGATGGGAAAAAATTCGGTTAAGGCCAGGGGGAAAGAAAAAATATAAATTAAAACATAT
AGTATGGGCAAGCAGGGAGCTAGAACGATTCGCAGTTAATCCTGGCCTGTTAGAAACATCAGAAGGCTGT
AGACAAATACTGGGACAGCTACAACCATCCCTTCAGACAGGATCAGAAGAACTTAGATCATTATATAATA
CAGTAGCAACCCTCTATTGTGTGCATCAAAGGATAGAGATAAAAGACACCAAGGAAGCTTTAGACAAGAT
AGAGGAAGAGCAAAACAAAAGTAAGACCACCGCACAGCAAGCGGCCGCTGATCTTCAGACCTGGAGGAGG
AGATATGAGGGACAATTGGAGAAGTGAATTATATAAATATAAAGTAGTAAAAATTGAACCATTAGGAGTA
GCACCCACCAAGGCAAAGAGAAGAGTGGTGCAGAGAGAAAAAAGAGCAGTGGGAATAGGAGCTTTGTTCC
TTGGGTTCTTGGGAGCAGCAGGAAGCACTATGGGCGCAGCGTCAATGACGCTGACGGTACAGGCCAGACA
ATTATTGTCTGGTATAGTGCAGCAGCAGAACAATTTGCTGAGGGCTATTGAGGCGCAACAGCATCTGTTG
CAACTCACAGTCTGGGGCATCAAGCAGCTCCAGGCAAGAATCCTGGCTGTGGAAAGATACCTAAAGGATC
AACAGCTCCTGGGGATTTGGGGTTGCTCTGGAAAACTCATTTGCACCACTGCTGTGCCTTGGAATGCTAG
TTGGAGTAATAAATCTCTGGAACAGATTTGGAATCACACGACCTGGATGGAGTGGGACAGAGAAATTAAC
AATTACACAAGCTTAATACACTCCTTAATTGAAGAATCGCAAAACCAGCAAGAAAAGAATGAACAAGAAT
TATTGGAATTAGATAAATGGGCAAGTTTGTGGAATTGGTTTAACATAACAAATTGGCTGTGGTATATAAA
ATTATTCATAATGATAGTAGGAGGCTTGGTAGGTTTAAGAATAGTTTTTGCTGTACTTTCTATAGTGAAT
AGAGTTAGGCAGGGATATTCACCATTATCGTTTCAGACCCACCTCCCAACCCCGAGGGGACCCAGAGAGG
GCCTATTTCCCATGATTCCTTCATATTTGCATATACGATACAAGGCTGTTAGAGAGATAATTAGAATTAA
TTTGACTGTAAACACAAAGATATTAGTACAAAATACGTGACGTAGAAAGTAATAATTTCTTGGGTAGTTT
GCAGTTTTAAAATTATGTTTTAAAATGGACTATCATATGCTTACCGTAACTTGAAAGTATTTCGATTTCT
TGGCTTTATATATCTTGTGGAAAGGACGAAACACCGAGGATGACCGAGCTGCACGCGTTTTAGAGCTAGA
AATAGCAAGTTAAAATAAGGCTAGTCCGTTATCAACTTGAAAAAGTGGCACCGAGTCGGTGCTTTTTTAA
GCTTGGCGTAACTAGATCTTGAGACAAATGGCAGTATTCATCCACAATTTTAAAAGAAAAGGGGGGATTG
GGGGGTACAGTGCAGGGGAAAGAATAGTAGACATAATAGCAACAGACATACAAACTAAAGAATTACAAAA
ACAAATTACAAAAATTCAAAATTTTCGGGTTTATTACAGGGACAGCAGAGATCCACTTTGGCGCCGGCTC
GAGGGGG
