>Addgene plasmid #75875 | EIF2AK4 gRNA (BRDN0001145948) | depositor partial sequence | sequence record 143335 | Target Sequence
AGGATGACCGAGCTGCACGC
