>Addgene plasmid #75875 | EIF2AK4 gRNA (BRDN0001145948) | addgene partial sequence | sequence record 184737 | hU6-F
TAGAAAGTAATAATTTCTTGGGTAGTTTGCAGTTTTAAAATTATGTTTTAAAATGGACTATCATATGCTT
ACCGTAACTTGAAAGTATTTCGATTTCTTGGCTTTATATATCTTGTGGAAAGGACGAAACACCGAGGATG
ACCGAGCTGCACGCGTTTTAGAGCTAGAAATAGCAAGTTAAAATAAGGCTAGTCCGTTATCAACTTGAAA
AAGTGGCACCGAGTCGGTGCTTTTTTAAGCTTGGCGTAACTAGATCTTGAGACAAATGGCAGTATTCATC
CACAATTTTAAAAGAAAAGGGGGGATTGGGGGGTACAGTGCAGGGGAAAGAATAGTAGACATAATAGCAA
CAGACATACAAACTAAAGAATTACAAAAACAAATTACAAAAATTCAAAATTTTCGGGTTTATTACAGGGA
CAGCAGAGATCCACTTTGGCGCCGGCTCGAGGGGGCCCGGGTGCAAAGATGGATAAAGTTTTAAACAGAG
AGGAATCTTTGCAGCTAATGGACCTTCTAGGTCTTGAAAGGAGTGGGAATTGGCTCCGGTGCCCGTCAGT
GGGCAGAGCG
